Addgene plasmid #73173: pDZ645 pKAN 1x-mCherry-12xPP7 V4
Purpose: Floxed Kanamycin (G418) selection maker; 3' tagging vector used to add 1x-mCherry followed by 12 repetitive PP7 version 4 RNA stem-loops to gene of interest
Depositing lab: Daniel Zenklusen. Depositing organization: University of Montreal. Publication: The nuclear basket mediates perinuclear mRNA scanning in budding yeast. Saroufim MA, Bensidoun P, Raymond P, Rahman S, Krause MR, Oeffinger M, Zenklusen D. J Cell Biol. 2015 Dec 21;211(6):1131-40. doi: 10.1083/jcb.201503070. PubMed 26694838.
Backbone
  Vector backbone: pKAN
  Backbone size w/o insert (bp): 4727
  Total vector size (bp): 5951
  Vector type: Mammalian Expression, Yeast Expression
  Selectable markers: Kanamycin (yeast selection with G418)
Growth in bacteria
  Bacterial resistance: Ampicillin, 100 μg/mL
  Growth temperature: 37°C
  Growth strain: DH5alpha
  Copy number: Unknown
Gene/Insert
  Gene/Insert name: 1x-mCherry
  Species: Synthetic
  Insert size (bp): 1224
  Cloning method: Restriction Enzyme; 5′ cloning site BamHI (not destroyed); 3′ cloning site BglII (not destroyed)
  Sequencing primers: 5′ TGT AAA ACG ACG GCC AGT
Terms and licenses: Academic/Nonprofit Terms; Industry Terms: Not Available to Industry
How to cite: pDZ645 pKAN 1x-mCherry-12xPP7 V4 was a gift from Daniel Zenklusen (Addgene plasmid # 73173 ; http://n2t.net/addgene:73173 ; RRID:Addgene_73173)
