[The description below was written by a language model from this plasmid's Addgene catalogue record and pLannotate feature annotations shown in this document.]
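Description:
pDZ645 pKAN 1x-mCherry-12xPP7 V4 is a 5,951 bp template plasmid for 3′ tagging of genes in budding yeast, built on the pKAN backbone, which the feature table shows to be pBluescript-like. It is maintained in E. coli through a high-copy ColE1/pUC origin and an ampicillin resistance gene. It also retains an f1 origin, flanking T7 and T3 promoters, and remnants of the lac promoter/lacZα region. No yeast replication origin is annotated, consistent with a cassette that is integrated into the genome rather than maintained episomally. The catalogue also lists mammalian expression as a vector type, but no mammalian promoter or marker appears in the annotation.

The payload begins just after a fragment of the multiple cloning site with a single promoterless mCherry coding sequence, cloned between BamHI and BglII sites, so that expression depends on joining it to the 3′ end of a gene of interest. According to the stated purpose, mCherry is followed by 12 repeats of the PP7 version 4 RNA stem-loop. These repeats are not annotated by pLannotate, but the unannotated stretch between mCherry and the first loxP site is where they would be expected. PP7 stem-loops are bound by fluorescently tagged PP7 coat protein, which allows tagged transcripts to be seen in living cells.

Downstream, two loxP sites in the same orientation flank an ADH1 terminator and the kanMX marker, which provides G418 selection in yeast. Cre recombinase can therefore excise both the terminator and the marker after integration, leaving one loxP site. The associated work concerns perinuclear mRNA behaviour in budding yeast, in keeping with use for single-mRNA imaging.
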