Features (pLannotate 1.2.2; 18 found; start..end, strand, type, name):
      8..49      +  misc_feature   MCS (fragment): pBluescript multiple cloning site
     60..767     +  CDS            mCherry: mCherry is a basic (constitutively fluorescent) red fluorescent protein published in 2004, derived from Discosoma sp.. It is reported to be a very rapidly-maturing monomer with low acid sensitivity.
    777..794     +  promoter       SP6 promoter (fragment): promoter for bacteriophage SP6 RNA polymerase
   1299..1332    -  protein_bind   loxP: Cre-mediated recombination occurs in the 8-bp core sequence (GCATACAT). Cre recombinase
   1358..1545    +  terminator     ADH1 terminator: S. cerevisiae ADH1; transcription terminator for the S. cerevisiae alcohol dehydrogenase 1 (ADH1) gene
   1615..2971    +  gene           kanMX: yeast selectable marker conferring kanamycin resistance (Wach et al., 1994)
   3034..3067    -  protein_bind   loxP: Cre-mediated recombination occurs in the 8-bp core sequence (GCATACAT). Cre recombinase
   3118..3136    -  promoter       T3 promoter: promoter for bacteriophage T3 RNA polymerase
   3181..3197    -  protein_bind   lac operator: The lac repressor binds to the lac operator to inhibit transcription in E. coli. This inhibition can be relieved by adding lactose or isopropyl-β-D-thiogalactopyranoside (IPTG). lac repressor encoded by lacI
   3205..3235    -  promoter       lac promoter: promoter for the E. coli lac operon
   3250..3271    -  protein_bind   CAP binding site: CAP binding activates transcription in the presence of cAMP. E. coli catabolite activator protein
   3284..3376    -  CDS            lacI (fragment): lac repressor; lacI; The lac repressor binds to the lac operator to inhibit transcription in E. coli. This inhibition can be relieved by adding lactose or isopropyl-β-D-thiogalactopyranoside (IPTG).
   3559..4147    -  rep_origin     ori: high-copy-number ColE1/pMB1/pBR322/pUC origin of replication
   4318..5178    -  CDS            AmpR: β-lactamase; bla; confers resistance to ampicillin, carbenicillin, and related antibiotics
   5179..5283    -  promoter       AmpR promoter: bla
   5310..5738    +  rep_origin     f1 ori (sequence partly withheld): f1 bacteriophage origin of replication; arrow indicates direction of (+) strand synthesis
   5769..5924    -  CDS            lacZα (fragment): LacZα fragment of β-galactosidase; lacZ fragment
   5932..5950    +  promoter       T7 promoter: promoter for bacteriophage T7 RNA polymerase
>Addgene plasmid #73173 | pDZ645 pKAN 1x-mCherry-12xPP7 V4 | depositor full sequence | sequence record 134603 | pDZ645 pKAN 1x-mCherry-12xPP7 V4 sequence 5951 bps
CGAATTGGAGCTCCACCGCGGTGGCGGCCGCTCTAGAACTAGTGGATCCGGTCGCCACCATGGTGAGCAA
GGGCGAGGAGGATAACATGGCCATCATCAAGGAGTTCATGCGCTTCAAGGTGCACATGGAGGGCTCCGTG
AACGGCCACGAGTTCGAGATCGAGGGCGAGGGCGAGGGCCGCCCCTACGAGGGCACCCAGACCGCCAAGC
TGAAGGTGACCAAGGGTGGCCCCCTGCCCTTCGCCTGGGACATCCTGTCCCCTCAGTTCATGTACGGCTC
CAAGGCCTACGTGAAGCACCCCGCCGACATCCCCGACTACTTGAAGCTGTCCTTCCCCGAGGGCTTCAAG
TGGGAGCGCGTGATGAACTTCGAGGACGGCGGCGTGGTGACCGTGACCCAGGACTCCTCCCTGCAGGACG
GCGAGTTCATCTACAAGGTGAAGCTGCGCGGCACCAACTTCCCCTCCGACGGCCCCGTAATGCAGAAGAA
GACCATGGGCTGGGAGGCCTCCTCCGAGCGGATGTACCCCGAGGACGGCGCCCTGAAGGGCGAGATCAAG
CAGAGGCTGAAGCTGAAGGACGGCGGCCACTACGACGCTGAGGTCAAGACCACCTACAAGGCCAAGAAGC
CCGTGCAGCTGCCCGGCGCCTACAACGTCAACATCAAGTTGGACATCACCTCCCACAACGAGGACTACAC
CATCGTGGAACAGTACGAACGCGCCGAGGGCCGCCACTCCACCGGCGGCATGGACGAGCTGTACAAGTAA
CATACGATTTAGGTGACACTATAGTTAATTAAAGATCCATGCAGAACCAGCAGAGCATATGGGCTCGCTG
GCTGCACGTCGACTCTAGAAACCAGCAGAGCATATGGGCTCGCTGGATGCAGAACCAGCAGAGCATATGG
GCTCGCTGGCTGCACGTCGACTCTAGAAACCAGCAGAGCATATGGGCTCGCTGGATGCAGAACCAGCAGA
GCATATGGGCTCGCTGGCTGCACGTCGACTCTAGAAACCAGCAGAGCATATGGGCTCGCTGGATGCAGAA
CCAGCAGAGCATATGGGCTCGCTGGCTGCACGTCGACTCTAGAAACCAGCAGAGCATATGGGCTCGCTGG
ATGCAGAACCAGCAGAGCATATGGGCTCGCTGGCTGCACGTCGACTCTAGAAACCAGCAGAGCATATGGG
CTCGCTGGATGCAGAACCAGCAGAGCATATGGGCTCGCTGGCTGCACGTCGACTCTAGAAACCAGCAGAG
CATATGGGCTCGCTGGATGCATAGATCTAACCCTTAATATAACTTCGTATAATGTATGCTATACGAAGTT
ATTAGGTGATCTGCCACTTCTAAATAAGCGAATTTCTTATGATTTATGATTTTTATTATTAAATAAGTTA
TAAAAAAAATAAGTGTATACAAATTTTAAAGTGACTCTTAGGTTTTAAAACGAAAATTCTTATTCTTGAG
TAACTCTTTCCTGTAGGTCAGGTTGCTTTCTCAGGTATAGTATGAGGTCGCTCTTATTGACCACACCTCT
ACCGGCAGATCCGCTAGGGATAACAGGGTGGATCTGTTTAGCTTGCCTCGTCCCCGCCGGGTCACCCGGC
CAGCGACATGGAGGCCCAGAATACCCTCCTTGACAGTCTTGACGTGCGCAGCTCAGGGGCATGATGTGAC
TGTCGCCCGTACATTTAGCCCATACATCCCCATGTATAATCATTTGCATCCATACATTTTGATGGCCGCA
CGGCGCGAAGCAAAAATTACGGCTCCTCGCTGCAGACCTGCGAGCAGGGAAACGCTCCCCTCACAGACGC
GTTGAATTGTCCCCACGCCGCGCCCCTGTAGAGAAATATAAAAGGTTAGGATTTGCCACTGAGGTTCTTC
TTTCATATACTTCCTTTTAAAATCTTGCTAGGATACAGTTCTCACATCACATCCGAACATAAACAACCAT
GGGTAAGGAAAAGACTCACGTTTCGAGGCCGCGATTAAATTCCAACATGGATGCTGATTTATATGGGTAT
AAATGGGCTCGCGATAATGTCGGGCAATCAGGTGCGACAATCTATCGATTGTATGGGAAGCCCGATGCGC
CAGAGTTGTTTCTGAAACATGGCAAAGGTAGCGTTGCCAATGATGTTACAGATGAGATGGTCAGACTAAA
CTGGCTGACGGAATTTATGCCTCTTCCGACCATCAAGCATTTTATCCGTACTCCTGATGATGCATGGTTA
CTCACCACTGCGATCCCCGGCAAAACAGCATTCCAGGTATTAGAAGAATATCCTGATTCAGGTGAAAATA
TTGTTGATGCGCTGGCAGTGTTCCTGCGCCGGTTGCATTCGATTCCTGTTTGTAATTGTCCTTTTAACAG
CGATCGCGTATTTCGTCTCGCTCAGGCGCAATCACGAATGAATAACGGTTTGGTTGATGCGAGTGATTTT
GATGACGAGCGTAATGGCTGGCCTGTTGAACAAGTCTGGAAAGAAATGCATAAGCTTTTGCCATTCTCAC
CGGATTCAGTCGTCACTCATGGTGATTTCTCACTTGATAACCTTATTTTTGACGAGGGGAAATTAATAGG
TTGTATTGATGTTGGACGAGTCGGAATCGCAGACCGATACCAGGATCTTGCCATCCTATGGAACTGCCTC
GGTGAGTTTTCTCCTTCATTACAGAAACGGCTTTTTCAAAAATATGGTATTGATAATCCTGATATGAATA
AATTGCAGTTTCATTTGATGCTCGATGAGTTTTTCTAATCAGTACTGACAATAAAAAGATTCTTGTTTTC
AAGAACTTGTCATTTGTATAGTTTTTTTATATTGTAGTTGTTCTATTTTAATCAAATGTTAGCGTGATTT
ATATTTTTTTTCGCCTCGACATCATCTGCCCAGATGCGAAGTTAAGTGCGCAGAAAGTAATATCATGCGT
CAATCGTATGTGAATGCTGGTCGCTATACTGCTGTCGATTCGATACTAACGCCGCCATCCAGTGTCGAAA
ACGAGCTCTCGAGAACCCTTAATATAACTTCGTATAATGTATGCTATACGAAGTTATTAGGTGATATCAG
ATCCACTAGTGGCCTATGCGGTACCCAGCTTTTGTTCCCTTTAGTGAGGGTTAATTGCGCGCTTGGCGTA
ATCATGGTCATAGCTGTTTCCTGTGTGAAATTGTTATCCGCTCACAATTCCACACAACATACGAGCCGGA
AGCATAAAGTGTAAAGCCTGGGGTGCCTAATGAGTGAGCTAACTCACATTAATTGCGTTGCGCTCACTGC
CCGCTTTCCAGTCGGGAAACCTGTCGTGCCAGCTGCATTAATGAATCGGCCAACGCGCGGGGAGAGGCGG
TTTGCGTATTGGGCGCTCTTCCGCTTCCTCGCTCACTGACTCGCTGCGCTCGGTCGTTCGGCTGCGGCGA
GCGGTATCAGCTCACTCAAAGGCGGTAATACGGTTATCCACAGAATCAGGGGATAACGCAGGAAAGAACA
TGTGAGCAAAAGGCCAGCAAAAGGCCAGGAACCGTAAAAAGGCCGCGTTGCTGGCGTTTTTCCATAGGCT
CCGCCCCCCTGACGAGCATCACAAAAATCGACGCTCAAGTCAGAGGTGGCGAAACCCGACAGGACTATAA
AGATACCAGGCGTTTCCCCCTGGAAGCTCCCTCGTGCGCTCTCCTGTTCCGACCCTGCCGCTTACCGGAT
ACCTGTCCGCCTTTCTCCCTTCGGGAAGCGTGGCGCTTTCTCATAGCTCACGCTGTAGGTATCTCAGTTC
GGTGTAGGTCGTTCGCTCCAAGCTGGGCTGTGTGCACGAACCCCCCGTTCAGCCCGACCGCTGCGCCTTA
TCCGGTAACTATCGTCTTGAGTCCAACCCGGTAAGACACGACTTATCGCCACTGGCAGCAGCCACTGGTA
ACAGGATTAGCAGAGCGAGGTATGTAGGCGGTGCTACAGAGTTCTTGAAGTGGTGGCCTAACTACGGCTA
CACTAGAAGGACAGTATTTGGTATCTGCGCTCTGCTGAAGCCAGTTACCTTCGGAAAAAGAGTTGGTAGC
TCTTGATCCGGCAAACAAACCACCGCTGGTAGCGGTGGTTTTTTTGTTTGCAAGCAGCAGATTACGCGCA
GAAAAAAAGGATCTCAAGAAGATCCTTTGATCTTTTCTACGGGGTCTGACGCTCAGTGGAACGAAAACTC
ACGTTAAGGGATTTTGGTCATGAGATTATCAAAAAGGATCTTCACCTAGATCCTTTTAAATTAAAAATGA
AGTTTTAAATCAATCTAAAGTATATATGAGTAAACTTGGTCTGACAGTTACCAATGCTTAATCAGTGAGG
CACCTATCTCAGCGATCTGTCTATTTCGTTCATCCATAGTTGCCTGACTCCCCGTCGTGTAGATAACTAC
GATACGGGAGGGCTTACCATCTGGCCCCAGTGCTGCAATGATACCGCGAGACCCACGCTCACCGGCTCCA
GATTTATCAGCAATAAACCAGCCAGCCGGAAGGGCCGAGCGCAGAAGTGGTCCTGCAACTTTATCCGCCT
CCATCCAGTCTATTAATTGTTGCCGGGAAGCTAGAGTAAGTAGTTCGCCAGTTAATAGTTTGCGCAACGT
TGTTGCCATTGCTACAGGCATCGTGGTGTCACGCTCGTCGTTTGGTATGGCTTCATTCAGCTCCGGTTCC
CAACGATCAAGGCGAGTTACATGATCCCCCATGTTGTGCAAAAAAGCGGTTAGCTCCTTCGGTCCTCCGA
TCGTTGTCAGAAGTAAGTTGGCCGCAGTGTTATCACTCATGGTTATGGCAGCACTGCATAATTCTCTTAC
TGTCATGCCATCCGTAAGATGCTTTTCTGTGACTGGTGAGTACTCAACCAAGTCATTCTGAGAATAGTGT
ATGCGGCGACCGAGTTGCTCTTGCCCGGCGTCAATACGGGATAATACCGCGCCACATAGCAGAACTTTAA
AAGTGCTCATCATTGGAAAACGTTCTTCGGGGCGAAAACTCTCAAGGATCTTACCGCTGTTGAGATCCAG
TTCGATGTAACCCACTCGTGCACCCAACTGATCTTCAGCATCTTTTACTTTCACCAGCGTTTCTGGGTGA
GCAAAAACAGGAAGGCAAAATGCCGCAAAAAAGGGAATAAGGGCGACACGGAAATGTTGAATACTCATAC
TCTTCCTTTTTCAATATTATTGAAGCATTTATCAGGGTTATTGTCTCATGAGCGGATACATATTTGAATG
TATTTAGAAAAATAAACAAATAGGGGTTCCGCGCACATTTCCCCGAAAAGTGCCACCTG
[124 nt withheld, positions 5310-5433]
C
[91 nt withheld, positions 5435-5525]
A
[49 nt withheld, positions 5527-5575]
CCTTTGACGTTGGAGTCCACGTTCTTT
[37 nt withheld, positions 5603-5639]
ACCCTATCTCGGTCTATTCTTTTGATTTATAAGGGATTTTGCCGATTTCGGCCTATTGGTTAAAAAATGA
GCTGATTTAACAAAAATTTAACGCGAATTTTAACAAAATATTAACGCTTACAATTTCCATTCGCCATTCA
GGCTGCGCAACTGTTGGGAAGGGCGATCGGTGCGGGCCTCTTCGCTATTACGCCAGCTGGCGAAAGGGGG
ATGTGCTGCAAGGCGATTAAGTTGGGTAACGCCAGGGTTTTCCCAGTCACGACGTTGTAAAACGACGGCC
AGTGAGCGCGCGTAATACGACTCACTATAGGG
