>Addgene plasmid #73173 | pDZ645 pKAN 1x-mCherry-12xPP7 V4 | addgene partial sequence | sequence record 138488 | Kan-R 5'-ATCGCGAGCCCATTTATACC-3'
AATCGCGGCCTCGAAACGTGAGTCTTTTCCTTACCCATGGTTGTTTATGTTCGGATGTGATGTGAGAACT
GTATCCTAGCAAGATTTTAAAAGGAAGTATATGAAAGAAGAACCTCAGTGGCAAATCCTAACCTTTTATA
TTTCTCTACAGGGGCGCGGCGTGGGGACAATTCAACGCGTCTGTGAGGGGAGCGTTTCCCTGCTCGCAGG
TCTGCAGCGAGGAGCCGTAATTTTTGCTTCGCGCCGTGCGGCCATCAAAATGTATGGATGCAAATGATTA
TACATGGGGATGTATGGGCTAAATGTACGGGCGACAGTCACATCATGCCCCTGAGCTGCGCACGTCAAGA
CTGTCAAGGAGGGTATTCTGGGCCTCCATGTCGCTGGCCGGGTGACCCGGCGGGGACGAGGCAAGCTAAA
CAGATCCACCCTGTTATCCCTAGCGGATCTGCCGGTAGAGGTGTGGTCAATAAGAGCGACCTCATACTAT
ACCTGAGAAAGCAACCTGACCTACAGGAAAGAGTTACTCAAGAATAAGAATTTTCGTTTTAAAACCTAAG
AGTCACTTTAAAATTTGTATACACTTATTTTTTTTATAACTTATTTAATAATAAAAATCATAAATCATAA
GAAATTCGCTTATTTAGAAGTGGCAGATCACCTAATAACTTCGTATAGCATACATTATACGAAGTTATAT
TAAGGGTTAGATCTATGCATCCAGCGAGCCCATATGCTCTGCTGGTTTCTAGAGTCGACGTGCAGCCAGC
GAGCCCATATGCTCTGCTGGTTCTGCATCCAGCGAGCCCATATGCTCTGCTGGTTTCTAGAGTCGACGTG
CAGCCAGCGAGCCCATATGCTCTGCTGGTTCTGCATCCAGCGAGCCCATATGCTCTGCTGGTTTCTAGAG
TCGACGTGCAGCCAGCGAGCCCATATGCTCTGCTGGTTCTGCATCCAGCGAGCCCATATGCTCTGCTGG
