>Addgene plasmid #73173 | pDZ645 pKAN 1x-mCherry-12xPP7 V4 | addgene partial sequence | sequence record 138489 | M13pUC-Fwd 5'-CCCAGTCACGACGTTGTAAAACG-3'
CGACTCACTATAGGGCGAATTGGAGCTCCACCGCGGTGGCGGCCGCTCTAGAACTAGTGGATCCGGTCGC
CACCATGGTGAGCAAGGGCGAGGAGGATAACATGGCCATCATCAAGGAGTTCATGCGCTTCAAGGTGCAC
ATGGAGGGCTCCGTGAACGGCCACGAGTTCGAGATCGAGGGCGAGGGCGAGGGCCGCCCCTACGAGGGCA
CCCAGACCGCCAAGCTGAAGGTGACCAAGGGTGGCCCCCTGCCCTTCGCCTGGGACATCCTGTCCCCTCA
GTTCATGTACGGCTCCAAGGCCTACGTGAAGCACCCCGCCGACATCCCCGACTACTTGAAGCTGTCCTTC
CCCGAGGGCTTCAAGTGGGAGCGCGTGATGAACTTCGAGGACGGCGGCGTGGTGACCGTGACCCAGGACT
CCTCCCTGCAGGACGGCGAGTTCATCTACAAGGTGAAGCTGCGCGGCACCAACTTCCCCTCCGACGGCCC
CGTAATGCAGAAGAAGACCATGGGCTGGGAGGCCTCCTCCGAGCGGATGTACCCCGAGGACGGCGCCCTG
AAGGGCGAGATCAAGCAGAGGCTGAAGCTGAAGGACGGCGGCCACTACGACGCTGAGGTCAAGACCACCT
ACAAGGCCAAGAAGCCCGTGCAGCTGCCCGGCGCCTACAACGTCAACATCAAGTTGGACATCACCTCCCA
CAACGAGGACTACACCATCGTGGAACAGTACGAACGCGCCGAGGGCCGCCACTCCACCGGCGGCATGGAC
GAGCTGTACAAGTAACATACGATTTAGGTGACACTATAGTTAATTAAAGATCCATGCAGAACCAGCAGAG
CATATGGGCTCGCTGGCTGCACGTCGACTCTAGAAACCAGCA
